Addgene plasmid #48089: pGEX-5x3-hMeCP2-delN256-R270X
Purpose: Bacterial expression of GST tagged AT-Hook2-R270X
Depositing lab: Huda Zoghbi. Depositing organization: Baylor College of Medicine. Publication: An AT-hook domain in MeCP2 determines the clinical course of Rett syndrome and related disorders. Baker SA, Chen L, Wilkins AD, Yu P, Lichtarge O, Zoghbi HY. Cell. 2013 Feb 28;152(5):984-96. doi: 10.1016/j.cell.2013.01.038. PubMed 23452848.
Backbone
  Vector backbone: pGEX-5x3
  Backbone size w/o insert (bp): 4974
  Vector type: Bacterial Expression
Growth in bacteria
  Bacterial resistance: Ampicillin, 100 μg/mL
  Growth temperature: 37°C
  Growth strain: DH5alpha
  Copy number: High Copy
Gene/Insert
  Gene/Insert name: Methyl-CpG Binding Protein 2 (Rett Syndrome) (alt name: MeCP2)
  Species: H. sapiens (human)
  Mutation: deleted the N-terminal 256 codons, expresses AT-Hook R270X
  Entrez Gene: MECP2 (a.k.a. AUTSX3, MRX16, MRX79, MRXS13, MRXSL, PPMX, RS, RTS, RTT)
  Tag / fusion protein: GST (N terminal on insert)
  Cloning method: Unknown
  Sequencing primers: 5′ pGEX Fwd
Terms and licenses: Academic/Nonprofit Terms; Industry Terms: Not Available to Industry
How to cite: pGEX-5x3-hMeCP2-delN256-R270X was a gift from Huda Zoghbi (Addgene plasmid # 48089 ; http://n2t.net/addgene:48089 ; RRID:Addgene_48089)
