[The description below was written by a language model from this plasmid's Addgene catalogue record.]
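Description:
pGEX-5x3-hMeCP2-delN256-R270X is a bacterial expression plasmid built on the pGEX-5x3 backbone (about 5 kb without insert) for producing a small fragment of human methyl-CpG binding protein 2 (MeCP2) as a glutathione S-transferase fusion. It is maintained as a high-copy plasmid in E. coli under ampicillin selection. No feature table accompanies the record, so promoter, origin and other backbone elements are not itemised. pGEX-series vectors generally drive the GST fusion from an IPTG-inducible tac promoter with a plasmid-borne lacI repressor, and the 5X variants carry a Factor Xa cleavage site between GST and the cloned sequence, but these details should be confirmed against the sequence.

The insert is a truncated human MECP2 coding sequence from which the N-terminal 256 codons have been deleted and which carries the R270X nonsense mutation, a truncation associated with Rett syndrome. The expressed product is therefore a short peptide spanning roughly the region between residues 257 and 269, fused at its N terminus to GST. The record describes this as the "AT-Hook2-R270X" form, meaning the segment covering the protein's second AT-hook motif as it would be interrupted by the premature stop. The cloning method is not stated.

The GST tag allows affinity purification of the fusion on glutathione resin. Given the stated purpose and the associated study on how an AT-hook domain in MeCP2 influences the clinical course of Rett syndrome and related disorders, the construct is suited to producing recombinant protein for in vitro biochemical comparison of the truncated AT-hook region with other versions of it, although the record does not specify particular assays.
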