>Addgene plasmid #48089 | pGEX-5x3-hMeCP2-delN256-R270X | addgene partial sequence | sequence record 82591 | pGEX-5 5'-GGGCTGGCAAGCCACGTTTGGTG-3'
TCGGATCTGATCGAAGGTCGTGGGATCCCCAGGAATTCAGCTGAGGCCGACCCTCAGGCCATTCCCAAGA
AACGGGGCTGAAAGCCGGGGAGTGTGGTGGCAGCCGCTGCCGCCGAGGCCAAAAAGAAAGCCGTGAAGGA
GTCTTCTATCCGATCTGTGCAGGAGACCGTACTCCCCATCAAGAAGCGCAAGACCCGGGAGACGGTCAGC
ATCGAGGTCAAGGAAGTGGTGAAGCCCCTGCTGGTGTCCACCCTCGGTGAGAAGAGCGGGAAAGGACTGA
AGACCTGTAAGAGCCCTGGGCGGAAAAGCAAGGAGAGCAGCCCCAAGGGGCGCAGCAGCAGCGCCTCCTC
ACCCCCCAAGAAGGAGCACCACCACCATCACCACCACTCAGAGTCCCCAAAGGCCCCCGTGCCACTGCTC
CCACCCCTGCCCCCACCTCCACCTGAGCCCGAGAGCTCCGAGGACCCCACCAGCCCCCCTGAGCCCCAGG
ACTTGAGCAGCAGCGTCTGCAAAGAGGAGAAGATGCCCAGAGGAGGCTCACTGGAGAGCGACGGCTGCCC
CAAGGAGCCAGCTAAGACTCAGCCCGCGGTTGCCACCGCCGCCACGGCCGCAGAAAAGTACAAACACCGA
GGGGAGGGAGAGCGCAAAGACATTGTTTCATCCTCCATGCCAAGGCCAAACAGAGAGGAGCCTGTGGACA
GCCGGACGCCCGTGACCGAGAGAGTTAGCGCAGAACAGAAACTGATCTCTGAAGAAGACCTGCATCATCA
CCATCACCACTGACTCGAGCGGCCGCATCGTGACTGACTGACGATCTGCCTCGCGCGTTTCGGTGATGAC
GGTGAAAACCTCTGACACATGCAGCTCCCGGAGACGGTCACAGCTTGTCTGTAAGCGGATGCCGGGAGCA
GACAAGCCCGTCAGGGCGCGTCAGCGGGTGTTG
